Addgene plasmid #232156: pcDNA-mCherry-TAG-EGFP
Purpose: A fluorescence reporter to show incorporation of target unnatural amino acids.
Depositing lab: Nanxi Wang. Depositing organization: Nanjing University of Chinese Medicine. Publication: Genetic code expansion reveals site-specific lactylation in living cells reshapes protein functions. Shao C, Tang S, Yu S, Liu C, Zhang Y, Wan T, He Z, Yuan Q, Wu S, Zhang H, Wan N, Zhan M, Tan RX, Hao H, Ye H, Wang N. Nat Commun. 2025 Jan 8;16(1):227. doi: 10.1038/s41467-024-55165-2. PubMed 39779673.
Backbone
  Vector backbone: pcDNA3.1
  Vector type: Mammalian Expression, Synthetic Biology
Growth in bacteria
  Bacterial resistance: Ampicillin, 100 μg/mL
  Growth temperature: 37°C
  Growth strain: DH5alpha
  Copy number: High Copy
Gene/Insert
  Gene/Insert name: mCherry-linker(TAG)-EGFP
  Species: Synthetic
  Cloning method: Gene Synthesis
  Sequencing primers: 5′ CGCAAATGGGCGGTAGGCGTG
Terms and licenses: Academic/Nonprofit Terms; Industry Terms: Not Available to Industry
How to cite: pcDNA-mCherry-TAG-EGFP was a gift from Nanxi Wang (Addgene plasmid # 232156 ; http://n2t.net/addgene:232156 ; RRID:Addgene_232156)
