[The description below was written by a language model from this plasmid's Addgene catalogue record and pLannotate feature annotations shown in this document.]
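Description:
pcDNA-mCherry-TAG-EGFP is a 6,872-nt mammalian expression plasmid built on the pcDNA3.1 backbone that serves as a dual-colour fluorescence reporter for amber stop codon suppression in genetic code expansion experiments. It is propagated in E. coli as a high-copy plasmid through a ColE1/pUC-type origin and selected with ampicillin via the β-lactamase gene. It also carries an f1 origin. For mammalian cells, an SV40 early promoter drives the neo (aminoglycoside phosphotransferase) gene followed by an SV40 poly(A) signal, the standard pcDNA3.1 cassette that can support G418 selection.

The payload is a synthetic mCherry-linker(TAG)-EGFP open reading frame placed downstream of the CMV immediate early enhancer and promoter and terminated by the bGH polyadenylation signal. A T7 promoter lies just upstream of the coding region. The annotated mCherry and EGFP sequences are separated by a short linker that, according to the insert name, contains an in-frame amber (TAG) codon. A short annotation immediately after EGFP, matched to the 6xHis-containing capTEV composite tag, probably represents a C-terminal His tag, though the record does not state this.

Translation normally stops at the TAG codon, so cells express only red mCherry, which marks transfection and expression. When a suitable orthogonal aminoacyl-tRNA synthetase/suppressor tRNA pair (supplied separately) and its unnatural amino acid are present, the amber codon is read through and the full mCherry-EGFP fusion is made, adding green fluorescence. The green signal relative to red therefore reports incorporation of the target unnatural amino acid. The associated publication concerns site-specific lactylation in living cells. Short matches such as the HIV-1 LTR, ble and lacI fragments appear to be backbone remnants or annotation artefacts rather than functional elements.
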