Features (pLannotate 1.2.2; 22 found; start..end, strand, type, name):
    202..581     +  enhancer       CMV enhancer: human cytomegalovirus immediate early enhancer
    582..785     +  promoter       CMV promoter: human cytomegalovirus (CMV) immediate early promoter
    781..814     +  LTR            5' LTR (truncated) (fragment): truncated 5' long terminal repeat (LTR) from HIV-1
    830..848     +  promoter       T7 promoter: promoter for bacteriophage T7 RNA polymerase
    902..1609    +  CDS            mCherry: mCherry is a basic (constitutively fluorescent) red fluorescent protein published in 2004, derived from Discosoma sp.. It is reported to be a very rapidly-maturing monomer with low acid sensitivity.
   1625..2338    +  CDS            EGFP: EGFP is a basic (constitutively fluorescent) green fluorescent protein published in 1996, derived from Aequorea victoria. It is reported to be a rapidly-maturing weak dimer with moderate acid sensitivity.
   2339..2356    +  CDS            capTEV™ (fragment): composite tag for in vivo biotinylation, TEV protease cleavage, and 6xHis tagging
   2436..2660    +  polyA_signal   bGH poly(A) signal: bovine growth hormone polyadenylation signal
   2664..2685    +  promoter       SV40 promoter (fragment): SV40 enhancer and early promoter
   2706..3134    +  rep_origin     f1 ori (sequence partly withheld): f1 bacteriophage origin of replication; arrow indicates direction of (+) strand synthesis
   3148..3477    +  promoter       SV40 promoter: SV40 enhancer and early promoter
   3544..4335    +  CDS            neo: KKA2_KLEPN - Also known as kan, nptII. Experimental evidence at protein level: Swiss-Prot protein existence level 1. Resistance to kanamycin, neomycin, paromomycin, ribostamycin, butirosin and gentamicin B. From Klebsiella pneumoniae.
   4359..4517    +  CDS            ble (fragment): BLE_KLEPN - Experimental evidence at protein level: Swiss-Prot protein existence level 1. Binding protein with a strong affinity to the bleomycin family of antibiotics. Binds to CL990; an antimitotic-antibiotic compound. From Klebsiella pneumoniae.
   4512..4633    +  polyA_signal   SV40 poly(A) signal: SV40 polyadenylation signal
   4706..4722    -  protein_bind   lac operator: The lac repressor binds to the lac operator to inhibit transcription in E. coli. This inhibition can be relieved by adding lactose or isopropyl-β-D-thiogalactopyranoside (IPTG). lac repressor encoded by lacI
   4730..4760    -  promoter       lac promoter: promoter for the E. coli lac operon
   4775..4796    -  protein_bind   CAP binding site: CAP binding activates transcription in the presence of cAMP. E. coli catabolite activator protein
   4809..4901    -  CDS            lacI (fragment): lac repressor; lacI; The lac repressor binds to the lac operator to inhibit transcription in E. coli. This inhibition can be relieved by adding lactose or isopropyl-β-D-thiogalactopyranoside (IPTG).
   5084..5672    -  rep_origin     ori: high-copy-number ColE1/pMB1/pBR322/pUC origin of replication
   5843..6703    -  CDS            AmpR: β-lactamase; bla; confers resistance to ampicillin, carbenicillin, and related antibiotics
   6704..6808    -  promoter       AmpR promoter: bla
   6867..47      -  misc_feature   bom (fragment) (across the origin): basis of mobility region from pBR322
>Addgene plasmid #232156 | pcDNA-mCherry-TAG-EGFP | addgene full sequence | sequence record 476290 | Addgene NGS Result
GCACTCTCAGTACAATCTGCTCTGATGCCGCATAGTTAAGCCAGTATCTGCTCCCTGCTTGTGTGTTGGA
GGTCGCTGAGTAGTGCGCGAGCAAAATTTAAGCTACAACAAGGCAAGGCTTGACCGACAATTGCATGAAG
AATCTGCTTAGGGTTAGGCGTTTTGCGCTGCTTCGCGATGTACGGGCCAGATATACGCGTTGACATTGAT
TATTGACTAGTTATTAATAGTAATCAATTACGGGGTCATTAGTTCATAGCCCATATATGGAGTTCCGCGT
TACATAACTTACGGTAAATGGCCCGCCTGGCTGACCGCCCAACGACCCCCGCCCATTGACGTCAATAATG
ACGTATGTTCCCATAGTAACGCCAATAGGGACTTTCCATTGACGTCAATGGGTGGAGTATTTACGGTAAA
CTGCCCACTTGGCAGTACATCAAGTGTATCATATGCCAAGTACGCCCCCTATTGACGTCAATGACGGTAA
ATGGCCCGCCTGGCATTATGCCCAGTACATGACCTTATGGGACTTTCCTACTTGGCAGTACATCTACGTA
TTAGTCATCGCTATTACCATGGTGATGCGGTTTTGGCAGTACATCAATGGGCGTGGATAGCGGTTTGACT
CACGGGGATTTCCAAGTCTCCACCCCATTGACGTCAATGGGAGTTTGTTTTGGCACCAAAATCAACGGGA
CTTTCCAAAATGTCGTAACAACTCCGCCCCATTGACGCAAATGGGCGGTAGGCGTGTACGGTGGGAGGTC
TATATAAGCAGAGCTCTCTGGCTAACTAGAGAACCCACTGCTTACTGGCTTATCGAAATTAATACGACTC
ACTATAGGGAGACCCAAGCTGGCTAGCGTTTAAACTTAAGCTTGGTACCGAGCTCGGATCCATGGTGAGC
AAGGGCGAGGAGGATAACATGGCCATCATCAAGGAGTTCATGCGCTTCAAGGTGCACATGGAGGGCTCCG
TGAACGGCCACGAGTTCGAGATCGAGGGCGAGGGCGAGGGCCGCCCCTACGAGGGCACCCAGACCGCCAA
GCTGAAGGTGACCAAGGGTGGCCCCCTGCCCTTCGCCTGGGACATCCTGTCCCCTCAGTTCATGTACGGC
TCCAAGGCCTACGTGAAGCACCCCGCCGACATCCCCGACTACTTGAAGCTGTCCTTCCCCGAGGGCTTCA
AGTGGGAGCGCGTGATGAACTTCGAGGACGGCGGCGTGGTGACCGTGACCCAGGACTCCTCCCTGCAGGA
CGGCGAGTTCATCTACAAGGTGAAGCTGCGCGGCACCAACTTCCCCTCCGACGGCCCCGTAATGCAGAAG
AAGACCATGGGCTGGGAGGCCTCCTCCGAGCGGATGTACCCCGAGGACGGCGCCCTGAAGGGCGAGATCA
AGCAGAGGCTGAAGCTGAAGGACGGCGGCCACTACGACGCTGAGGTCAAGACCACCTACAAGGCCAAGAA
GCCCGTGCAGCTGCCCGGCGCCTACAACGTCAACATCAAGTTGGACATCACCTCCCACAACGAGGACTAC
ACCATCGTGGAACAGTACGAACGCGCCGAGGGCCGCCACTCCACCGGCGGCATGGACGAGCTGTACAAGG
GTTAGGGTGGTAGCGTGAGCAAAGGCGAAGAACTGTTCACCGGTGTGGTGCCGATTCTGGTTGAACTGGA
CGGCGATGTGAACGGCCACAAATTCAGCGTGAGTGGCGAAGGTGAAGGCGATGCGACCTACGGCAAACTG
ACGCTGAAGTTCATCTGCACCACGGGCAAACTGCCGGTTCCATGGCCGACGCTGGTGACCACGCTGACCT
ATGGCGTGCAATGCTTCAGTCGCTACCCGGACCACATGAAGCAGCACGACTTCTTCAAAAGCGCGATGCC
AGAAGGCTACGTGCAAGAACGCACCATCTTCTTCAAGGACGACGGCAACTACAAAACCCGCGCCGAGGTG
AAATTCGAGGGTGATACGCTGGTGAACCGCATCGAGCTCAAGGGCATCGACTTCAAAGAAGACGGCAACA
TTCTGGGCCACAAGCTGGAGTATAACTACAACAGCCACAACGTGTACATCATGGCGGACAAGCAGAAAAA
CGGCATCAAAGTTAACTTCAAGATCCGCCACAACATCGAGGATGGCAGCGTGCAGCTGGCCGATCATTAC
CAGCAGAATACGCCGATTGGCGACGGTCCGGTTCTGCTGCCAGATAACCACTATCTGAGCACGCAGAGCG
CGCTGAGCAAAGATCCGAACGAGAAGCGCGATCACATGGTTCTGCTGGAATTCGTGACCGCCGCGGGCAT
CACCCTCGGTATGGATGAACTGTACAAACATCATCATCATCATCATTAAGAATTCTGCAGATATCCAGCA
CAGTGGCGGCCGCTCGAGTCTAGAGGGCCCGTTTAAACCCGCTGATCAGCCTCGACTGTGCCTTCTAGTT
GCCAGCCATCTGTTGTTTGCCCCTCCCCCGTGCCTTCCTTGACCCTGGAAGGTGCCACTCCCACTGTCCT
TTCCTAATAAAATGAGGAAATTGCATCGCATTGTCTGAGTAGGTGTCATTCTATTCTGGGGGGTGGGGTG
GGGCAGGACAGCAAGGGGGAGGATTGGGAAGACAATAGCAGGCATGCTGGGGATGCGGTGGGCTCTATGG
CTTCTGAGGCGGAAAGAACCAGCTGGGGCTCTAGGGGGTATCCCC
[124 nt withheld, positions 2706-2829]
C
[91 nt withheld, positions 2831-2921]
A
[49 nt withheld, positions 2923-2971]
CCTTTGACGTTGGAGTCCACGTTCTTT
[37 nt withheld, positions 2999-3035]
ACCCTATCTCGGTCTATTCTTTTGATTTATAAGGGATTTTGCCGATTTCGGCCTATTGGTTAAAAAATGA
GCTGATTTAACAAAAATTTAACGCGAATTAATTCTGTGGAATGTGTGTCAGTTAGGGTGTGGAAAGTCCC
CAGGCTCCCCAGCAGGCAGAAGTATGCAAAGCATGCATCTCAATTAGTCAGCAACCAGGTGTGGAAAGTC
CCCAGGCTCCCCAGCAGGCAGAAGTATGCAAAGCATGCATCTCAATTAGTCAGCAACCATAGTCCCGCCC
CTAACTCCGCCCATCCCGCCCCTAACTCCGCCCAGTTCCGCCCATTCTCCGCCCCATGGCTGACTAATTT
TTTTTATTTATGCAGAGGCCGAGGCCGCCTCTGCCTCTGAGCTATTCCAGAAGTAGTGAGGAGGCTTTTT
TGGAGGCCTAGGCTTTTGCAAAAAGCTCCCGGGAGCTTGTATATCCATTTTCGGATCTGATCAAGAGACA
GGATGAGGATCGTTTCGCATGATTGAACAAGATGGATTGCACGCAGGTTCTCCGGCCGCTTGGGTGGAGA
GGCTATTCGGCTATGACTGGGCACAACAGACAATCGGCTGCTCTGATGCCGCCGTGTTCCGGCTGTCAGC
GCAGGGGCGCCCGGTTCTTTTTGTCAAGACCGACCTGTCCGGTGCCCTGAATGAACTGCAGGACGAGGCA
GCGCGGCTATCGTGGCTGGCCACGACGGGCGTTCCTTGCGCAGCTGTGCTCGACGTTGTCACTGAAGCGG
GAAGGGACTGGCTGCTATTGGGCGAAGTGCCGGGGCAGGATCTCCTGTCATCTCACCTTGCTCCTGCCGA
GAAAGTATCCATCATGGCTGATGCAATGCGGCGGCTGCATACGCTTGATCCGGCTACCTGCCCATTCGAC
CACCAAGCGAAACATCGCATCGAGCGAGCACGTACTCGGATGGAAGCCGGTCTTGTCGATCAGGATGATC
TGGACGAAGAGCATCAGGGGCTCGCGCCAGCCGAACTGTTCGCCAGGCTCAAGGCGCGCATGCCCGACGG
CGAGGATCTCGTCGTGACCCATGGCGATGCCTGCTTGCCGAATATCATGGTGGAAAATGGCCGCTTTTCT
GGATTCATCGACTGTGGCCGGCTGGGTGTGGCGGACCGCTATCAGGACATAGCGTTGGCTACCCGTGATA
TTGCTGAAGAGCTTGGCGGCGAATGGGCTGACCGCTTCCTCGTGCTTTACGGTATCGCCGCTCCCGATTC
GCAGCGCATCGCCTTCTATCGCCTTCTTGACGAGTTCTTCTGAGCGGGACTCTGGGGTTCGAAATGACCG
ACCAAGCGACGCCCAACCTGCCATCACGAGATTTCGATTCCACCGCCGCCTTCTATGAAAGGTTGGGCTT
CGGAATCGTTTTCCGGGACGCCGGCTGGATGATCCTCCAGCGCGGGGATCTCATGCTGGAGTTCTTCGCC
CACCCCAACTTGTTTATTGCAGCTTATAATGGTTACAAATAAAGCAATAGCATCACAAATTTCACAAATA
AAGCATTTTTTTCACTGCATTCTAGTTGTGGTTTGTCCAAACTCATCAATGTATCTTATCATGTCTGTAT
ACCGTCGACCTCTAGCTAGAGCTTGGCGTAATCATGGTCATAGCTGTTTCCTGTGTGAAATTGTTATCCG
CTCACAATTCCACACAACATACGAGCCGGAAGCATAAAGTGTAAAGCCTGGGGTGCCTAATGAGTGAGCT
AACTCACATTAATTGCGTTGCGCTCACTGCCCGCTTTCCAGTCGGGAAACCTGTCGTGCCAGCTGCATTA
ATGAATCGGCCAACGCGCGGGGAGAGGCGGTTTGCGTATTGGGCGCTCTTCCGCTTCCTCGCTCACTGAC
TCGCTGCGCTCGGTCGTTCGGCTGCGGCGAGCGGTATCAGCTCACTCAAAGGCGGTAATACGGTTATCCA
CAGAATCAGGGGATAACGCAGGAAAGAACATGTGAGCAAAAGGCCAGCAAAAGGCCAGGAACCGTAAAAA
GGCCGCGTTGCTGGCGTTTTTCCATAGGCTCCGCCCCCCTGACGAGCATCACAAAAATCGACGCTCAAGT
CAGAGGTGGCGAAACCCGACAGGACTATAAAGATACCAGGCGTTTCCCCCTGGAAGCTCCCTCGTGCGCT
CTCCTGTTCCGACCCTGCCGCTTACCGGATACCTGTCCGCCTTTCTCCCTTCGGGAAGCGTGGCGCTTTC
TCATAGCTCACGCTGTAGGTATCTCAGTTCGGTGTAGGTCGTTCGCTCCAAGCTGGGCTGTGTGCACGAA
CCCCCCGTTCAGCCCGACCGCTGCGCCTTATCCGGTAACTATCGTCTTGAGTCCAACCCGGTAAGACACG
ACTTATCGCCACTGGCAGCAGCCACTGGTAACAGGATTAGCAGAGCGAGGTATGTAGGCGGTGCTACAGA
GTTCTTGAAGTGGTGGCCTAACTACGGCTACACTAGAAGAACAGTATTTGGTATCTGCGCTCTGCTGAAG
CCAGTTACCTTCGGAAAAAGAGTTGGTAGCTCTTGATCCGGCAAACAAACCACCGCTGGTAGCGGTGGTT
TTTTTGTTTGCAAGCAGCAGATTACGCGCAGAAAAAAAGGATCTCAAGAAGATCCTTTGATCTTTTCTAC
GGGGTCTGACGCTCAGTGGAACGAAAACTCACGTTAAGGGATTTTGGTCATGAGATTATCAAAAAGGATC
TTCACCTAGATCCTTTTAAATTAAAAATGAAGTTTTAAATCAATCTAAAGTATATATGAGTAAACTTGGT
CTGACAGTTACCAATGCTTAATCAGTGAGGCACCTATCTCAGCGATCTGTCTATTTCGTTCATCCATAGT
TGCCTGACTCCCCGTCGTGTAGATAACTACGATACGGGAGGGCTTACCATCTGGCCCCAGTGCTGCAATG
ATACCGCGAGACCCACGCTCACCGGCTCCAGATTTATCAGCAATAAACCAGCCAGCCGGAAGGGCCGAGC
GCAGAAGTGGTCCTGCAACTTTATCCGCCTCCATCCAGTCTATTAATTGTTGCCGGGAAGCTAGAGTAAG
TAGTTCGCCAGTTAATAGTTTGCGCAACGTTGTTGCCATTGCTACAGGCATCGTGGTGTCACGCTCGTCG
TTTGGTATGGCTTCATTCAGCTCCGGTTCCCAACGATCAAGGCGAGTTACATGATCCCCCATGTTGTGCA
AAAAAGCGGTTAGCTCCTTCGGTCCTCCGATCGTTGTCAGAAGTAAGTTGGCCGCAGTGTTATCACTCAT
GGTTATGGCAGCACTGCATAATTCTCTTACTGTCATGCCATCCGTAAGATGCTTTTCTGTGACTGGTGAG
TACTCAACCAAGTCATTCTGAGAATAGTGTATGCGGCGACCGAGTTGCTCTTGCCCGGCGTCAATACGGG
ATAATACCGCGCCACATAGCAGAACTTTAAAAGTGCTCATCATTGGAAAACGTTCTTCGGGGCGAAAACT
CTCAAGGATCTTACCGCTGTTGAGATCCAGTTCGATGTAACCCACTCGTGCACCCAACTGATCTTCAGCA
TCTTTTACTTTCACCAGCGTTTCTGGGTGAGCAAAAACAGGAAGGCAAAATGCCGCAAAAAAGGGAATAA
GGGCGACACGGAAATGTTGAATACTCATACTCTTCCTTTTTCAATATTATTGAAGCATTTATCAGGGTTA
TTGTCTCATGAGCGGATACATATTTGAATGTATTTAGAAAAATAAACAAATAGGGGTTCCGCGCACATTT
CCCCGAAAAGTGCCACCTGACGTCGACGGATCGGGAGATCTCCCGATCCCCTATGGT
